>Addgene plasmid #131196 | pNLRP11major.MYC | addgene full sequence | sequence record 255807 | Addgene NGS Result
GACATTGATTATTGACTAGTTATTAATAGTAATCAATTACGGGGTCATTAGTTCATAGCCCATATATGGA
GTTCCGCGTTACATAACTTACGGTAAATGGCCCGCCTGGCTGACCGCCCAACGACCCCCGCCCATTGACG
TCAATAATGACGTATGTTCCCATAGTAACGCCAATAGGGACTTTCCATTGACGTCAATGGGTGGAGTATT
TACGGTAAACTGCCCACTTGGCAGTACATCAAGTGTATCATATGCCAAGTACGCCCCCTATTGACGTCAA
TGACGGTAAATGGCCCGCCTGGCATTATGCCCAGTACATGACCTTATGGGACTTTCCTACTTGGCAGTAC
ATCTACGTATTAGTCATCGCTATTACCATGGTGATGCGGTTTTGGCAGTACATCAATGGGCGTGGATAGC
GGTTTGACTCACGGGGATTTCCAAGTCTCCACCCCATTGACGTCAATGGGAGTTTGTTTTGGCACCAAAA
TCAACGGGACTTTCCAAAATGTCGTAACAACTCCGCCCCATTGACGCAAATGGGCGGTAGGCGTGTACGG
TGGGAGGTCTATATAAGCAGAGCTCTCTGGCTAACTAGAGAACCCACTGCTTACTGGCTTATCGAAATTA
ATACGACTCACTATAGGGAGACCCAAGCTGGCTAGCGTTTAAACTTAAGCTTACCATGGAGCAGAAGCTG
ATCTCCGAGGAGGACCTGAACGAGCAGAAGCTGATCTCCGAGGAGGACCTGAACGAGCAGAAGCTGATCT
CCGAGGAGGACCTGAACCTGGAGGTGCTGTTCCAGGGACCCGGGGTACCAGGATCCAGTGTGGTGGAATT
CATGGCAGAATCGGATTCTACTGACTTTGACCTGCTGTGGTATCTAGAGAATCTCAGTGACAAGGAATTT
CAGAGTTTTAAGAAGTATCTGGCACGCAAGATTCTTGATTTCAAACTGCCACAGTTTCCACTGATACAGA
TGACAAAAGAAGAACTGGCTAACGTGTTGCCAATCTCTTATGAGGGACAGTATATATGGAATATGCTCTT
CAGCATATTTTCAATGATGCGTAAGGAAGATCTTTGTAGGAAGATCATTGGCAGACGAAACCGCAATCAG
GAGGCATGCAAAGCTGTCATGAGGAGAAAATTCATGCTGCAATGGGAAAGTCACACTTTTGGAAAATTTC
ATTATAAATTTTTTCGTGACGTTTCGTCAGATGTGTTCTACATACTTCAATTAGCCTATGATTCTACCAG
CTATTATTCAGCAAACAATCTCAATGTGTTCCTGATGGGAGAGAGAGCATCTGGAAAAACTATTGTTATA
AATCTGGCTGTGTTGAGGTGGATCAAGGGTGAGATGTGGCAGAACATGATCTCGTACGTCGTTCACCTCA
CTTCTCACGAAATAAACCAGATGACCAACAGCAGCTTGGCTGAGCTAATCGCCAAGGACTGGCCTGACGG
CCAGGCTCCCATTGCAGACATCCTGTCTGATCCCAAGAAACTCCTTTTCATCCTCGAGGACTTGGACAAC
ATAAGATTCGAGTTAAATGTCAATGAAAGTGCTTTGTGTAGTAACAGCACCCAGAAAGTTCCCATTCCAG
TTCTCCTGGTCAGTTTGCTGAAGAGAAAAATGGCTCCAGGCTGCTGGTTCCTCATCTCCTCAAGGCCCAC
ACGTGGGAATAATGTAAAAACGTTCTTGAAAGAGGTAGATTGCTGCACGACCTTGCAGCTGTCGAATGGG
AAGAGGGAGATATATTTTAACTCTTTCTTTAAAGACCGCCAGAGGGCGTCGGCAGCCCTCCAGCTTGTAC
ATGAGGATGAAATACTCGTGGGTCTGTGCCGAGTCGCCATCTTATGCTGGATCACGTGTACTGTCCTGAA
GCGGCAGATGGACAAGGGGCGTGACTTCCAGCTCTGCTGCCAAACACCCACTGATCTACATGCCCACTTT
CTTGCTGATGCGTTGACATCAGAGGCTGGACTTACTGCCAATCAGTATCACCTAGGTCTCCTAAAACGTC
TGTGTTTGCTGGCTGCAGGAGGACTGTTTCTGAGCACCCTGAATTTCAGTGGTGAAGACCTCAGATGTGT
TGGGTTTACTGAGGCTGATGTCTCTGTGTTGCAGGCCGCGAATATTCTTTTGCCGAGCAACACTCATAAA
GACCGTTACAAGTTCATACACTTGAACGTCCAGGAGTTTTGTACAGCCATTGCATTTCTGATGGCAGTAC
CCAACTATCTGATCCCCTCAGGCAGCAGAGAGTATAAAGAGAAGAGAGAACAATACTCTGACTTTAATCA
AGTGTTTACTTTCATTTTTGGTCTTCTAAATGCAAACAGGAGAAAGATTCTTGAGACATCCTTTGGATAC
CAGCTACCGATGGTAGACAGCTTCAAGTGGTACTCGGTGGGATACATGAAACATTTGGACCGTGACCCGG
AAAAGTTGACGCACCATATGCCTTTGTTTTACTGTCTCTATGAGAATCGGGAAGAAGAATTTGTGAAGAC
GATTGTGGATGCTCTCATGGAGGTTACAGTTTACCTTCAATCAGACAAGGATATGATGGTCTCATTATAC
TGTCTGGATTACTGCTGTCACCTGAGGACACTTAAGTTGAGCGTTCAGCGCATCTTTCAAAACAAAGAGC
CACTTATAAGGCCAACTGCTAGTCAAATGAAGAGCCTTGTCTACTGGAGAGAGATCTGCTCTCTTTTTTA
TACAATGGAGAGCCTCCGGGAGCTGCATATCTTTGACAATGACCTTAATGGTATTTCAGAAAGGATTCTG
TCTAAAGCCCTGGAGCATTCTAGCTGTAAACTTCGCACACTCAAGTTGTCCTATGTCTCGACTGCTTCTG
GTTTTGAAGACTTACTCAAGGCTTTGGCTCGTAATCGGAGCCTGACATACCTGAGTATCAACTGTACGTC
CATTTCCCTAAATATGTTTTCACTTCTGCATGACATCCTGCACGAGCCCACATGCCAAATAAGTCATCTG
AGCTTGATGAAATGTGATTTGCGAGCCAGCGAATGCGAAGAAATCGCCTCTCTCCTCATCAGTGGCGGGA
GTCTGAGAAAACTGACCTTATCCAGCAATCCGCTGAGGAGCGACGGGATGAACATACTGTGTGATGCCTT
GCTTCATCCCAACTGCACTCTTATATCACTGGTGTTAGTCTTCTGCTGTCTCACTGAAAATTGCTGCAGC
GCCCTTGGAAGAGTGCTTCTGTTCAGCCCAACTCTAAGACAACTAGACCTGTGTGTGAATCGCTTAAAAA
ATTACGGAGTGTTGCATGTGACGTTTCCCTTGCTGTTTCCAACCTGTCAGTTAGAGGAGCTTCATCTGTC
TGGCTGTTTCTTTAGCAGCGATATCTGTCAATATATTGCCATAGTTATTGCTACTAATGAAAAACTGAGG
AGCCTGGAGATTGGGAGCAACAAAATAGAAGATGCAGGAATGCAGCTGCTATGTGGTGGTTTGAGACATC
CCAACTGCATGTTGGTGAATATTGGGCTAGAAGAGTGCATGTTAACCAGTGCCTGCTGTCGATCTCTTGC
CTCTGTTCTTACCACCAACAAAACACTAGAAAGACTCAACTTGCTTCAAAATCACTTGGGCAATGATGGA
GTTGCAAAACTTCTTGAGAGCTTGATCAGCCCAGATTGTGTACTTAAGGTAGTTGGGCTTCCATTAACTG
GCCTGAACACACAAACCCAGCAGTTGCTGATGACTGTAAAGGAAAGAAAACCCAGTTTGATCTTTCTGTC
TGAAACTTGGTCTTTAAAGGAAGGCAGAGAAATTGGTGTGACACCTGCTTCTCAGCCAGGTTCAATAATA
CCTAATTCTAATTTGGATTACATGTTTTTCAAATTTCCCAGAATGTCTGCAGCCATGAGAACGTCAAATA
CAGCATCTAGGCAACCCCTTTGAGTCGAGTCTAGAGGGCCCGTTTAAACCCGCTGATCAGCCTCGACTGT
GCCTTCTAGTTGCCAGCCATCTGTTGTTTGCCCCTCCCCCGTGCCTTCCTTGACCCTGGAAGGTGCCACT
CCCACTGTCCTTTCCTAATAAAATGAGGAAATTGCATCGCATTGTCTGAGTAGGTGTCATTCTATTCTGG
GGGGTGGGGTGGGGCAGGACAGCAAGGGGGAGGATTGGGAAGACAATAGCAGGCATGCTGGGGATGCGGT
GGGCTCTATGGCTTCTGAGGCGGAAAGAACCAGCTGGGGCTCTAGGGGGTATCCCC
[124 nt withheld, positions 4257-4380]
C
[91 nt withheld, positions 4382-4472]
A
[49 nt withheld, positions 4474-4522]
CCTTTGACGTTGGAGTCCACGTTCTTT
[37 nt withheld, positions 4550-4586]
ACCCTATCTCGGTCTATTCTTTTGATTTATAAGGGATTTTGCCGATTTCGGCCTATTGGTTAAAAAATGA
GCTGATTTAACAAAAATTTAACGCGAATTAATTCTGTGGAATGTGTGTCAGTTAGGGTGTGGAAAGTCCC
CAGGCTCCCCAGCAGGCAGAAGTATGCAAAGCATGCATCTCAATTAGTCAGCAACCAGGTGTGGAAAGTC
CCCAGGCTCCCCAGCAGGCAGAAGTATGCAAAGCATGCATCTCAATTAGTCAGCAACCATAGTCCCGCCC
CTAACTCCGCCCATCCCGCCCCTAACTCCGCCCAGTTCCGCCCATTCTCCGCCCCATGGCTGACTAATTT
TTTTTATTTATGCAGAGGCCGAGGCCGCCTCTGCCTCTGAGCTATTCCAGAAGTAGTGAGGAGGCTTTTT
TGGAGGCCTAGGCTTTTGCAAAAAGCTCCCGGGAGCTTGTATATCCATTTTCGGATCTGATCAAGAGACA
GGATGAGGATCGTTTCGCATGATTGAACAAGATGGATTGCACGCAGGTTCTCCGGCCGCTTGGGTGGAGA
GGCTATTCGGCTATGACTGGGCACAACAGACAATCGGCTGCTCTGATGCCGCCGTGTTCCGGCTGTCAGC
GCAGGGGCGCCCGGTTCTTTTTGTCAAGACCGACCTGTCCGGTGCCCTGAATGAACTGCAGGACGAGGCA
GCGCGGCTATCGTGGCTGGCCACGACGGGCGTTCCTTGCGCAGCTGTGCTCGACGTTGTCACTGAAGCGG
GAAGGGACTGGCTGCTATTGGGCGAAGTGCCGGGGCAGGATCTCCTGTCATCTCACCTTGCTCCTGCCGA
GAAAGTATCCATCATGGCTGATGCAATGCGGCGGCTGCATACGCTTGATCCGGCTACCTGCCCATTCGAC
CACCAAGCGAAACATCGCATCGAGCGAGCACGTACTCGGATGGAAGCCGGTCTTGTCGATCAGGATGATC
TGGACGAAGAGCATCAGGGGCTCGCGCCAGCCGAACTGTTCGCCAGGCTCAAGGCGCGCATGCCCGACGG
CGAGGATCTCGTCGTGACCCATGGCGATGCCTGCTTGCCGAATATCATGGTGGAAAATGGCCGCTTTTCT
GGATTCATCGACTGTGGCCGGCTGGGTGTGGCGGACCGCTATCAGGACATAGCGTTGGCTACCCGTGATA
TTGCTGAAGAGCTTGGCGGCGAATGGGCTGACCGCTTCCTCGTGCTTTACGGTATCGCCGCTCCCGATTC
GCAGCGCATCGCCTTCTATCGCCTTCTTGACGAGTTCTTCTGAGCGGGACTCTGGGGTTCGAAATGACCG
ACCAAGCGACGCCCAACCTGCCATCACGAGATTTCGATTCCACCGCCGCCTTCTATGAAAGGTTGGGCTT
CGGAATCGTTTTCCGGGACGCCGGCTGGATGATCCTCCAGCGCGGGGATCTCATGCTGGAGTTCTTCGCC
CACCCCAACTTGTTTATTGCAGCTTATAATGGTTACAAATAAAGCAATAGCATCACAAATTTCACAAATA
AAGCATTTTTTTCACTGCATTCTAGTTGTGGTTTGTCCAAACTCATCAATGTATCTTATCATGTCTGTAT
ACCGTCGACCTCTAGCTAGAGCTTGGCGTAATCATGGTCATAGCTGTTTCCTGTGTGAAATTGTTATCCG
CTCACAATTCCACACAACATACGAGCCGGAAGCATAAAGTGTAAAGCCTGGGGTGCCTAATGAGTGAGCT
AACTCACATTAATTGCGTTGCGCTCACTGCCCGCTTTCCAGTCGGGAAACCTGTCGTGCCAGCTGCATTA
ATGAATCGGCCAACGCGCGGGGAGAGGCGGTTTGCGTATTGGGCGCTCTTCCGCTTCCTCGCTCACTGAC
TCGCTGCGCTCGGTCGTTCGGCTGCGGCGAGCGGTATCAGCTCACTCAAAGGCGGTAATACGGTTATCCA
CAGAATCAGGGGATAACGCAGGAAAGAACATGTGAGCAAAAGGCCAGCAAAAGGCCAGGAACCGTAAAAA
GGCCGCGTTGCTGGCGTTTTTCCATAGGCTCCGCCCCCCTGACGAGCATCACAAAAATCGACGCTCAAGT
CAGAGGTGGCGAAACCCGACAGGACTATAAAGATACCAGGCGTTTCCCCCTGGAAGCTCCCTCGTGCGCT
CTCCTGTTCCGACCCTGCCGCTTACCGGATACCTGTCCGCCTTTCTCCCTTCGGGAAGCGTGGCGCTTTC
TCATAGCTCACGCTGTAGGTATCTCAGTTCGGTGTAGGTCGTTCGCTCCAAGCTGGGCTGTGTGCACGAA
CCCCCCGTTCAGCCCGACCGCTGCGCCTTATCCGGTAACTATCGTCTTGAGTCCAACCCGGTAAGACACG
ACTTATCGCCACTGGCAGCAGCCACTGGTAACAGGATTAGCAGAGCGAGGTATGTAGGCGGTGCTACAGA
GTTCTTGAAGTGGTGGCCTAACTACGGCTACACTAGAAGAACAGTATTTGGTATCTGCGCTCTGCTGAAG
CCAGTTACCTTCGGAAAAAGAGTTGGTAGCTCTTGATCCGGCAAACAAACCACCGCTGGTAGCGGTGGTT
TTTTTGTTTGCAAGCAGCAGATTACGCGCAGAAAAAAAGGATCTCAAGAAGATCCTTTGATCTTTTCTAC
GGGGTCTGACGCTCAGTGGAACGAAAACTCACGTTAAGGGATTTTGGTCATGAGATTATCAAAAAGGATC
TTCACCTAGATCCTTTTAAATTAAAAATGAAGTTTTAAATCAATCTAAAGTATATATGAGTAAACTTGGT
CTGACAGTTACCAATGCTTAATCAGTGAGGCACCTATCTCAGCGATCTGTCTATTTCGTTCATCCATAGT
TGCCTGACTCCCCGTCGTGTAGATAACTACGATACGGGAGGGCTTACCATCTGGCCCCAGTGCTGCAATG
ATACCGCGAGACCCACGCTCACCGGCTCCAGATTTATCAGCAATAAACCAGCCAGCCGGAAGGGCCGAGC
GCAGAAGTGGTCCTGCAACTTTATCCGCCTCCATCCAGTCTATTAATTGTTGCCGGGAAGCTAGAGTAAG
TAGTTCGCCAGTTAATAGTTTGCGCAACGTTGTTGCCATTGCTACAGGCATCGTGGTGTCACGCTCGTCG
TTTGGTATGGCTTCATTCAGCTCCGGTTCCCAACGATCAAGGCGAGTTACATGATCCCCCATGTTGTGCA
AAAAAGCGGTTAGCTCCTTCGGTCCTCCGATCGTTGTCAGAAGTAAGTTGGCCGCAGTGTTATCACTCAT
GGTTATGGCAGCACTGCATAATTCTCTTACTGTCATGCCATCCGTAAGATGCTTTTCTGTGACTGGTGAG
TACTCAACCAAGTCATTCTGAGAATAGTGTATGCGGCGACCGAGTTGCTCTTGCCCGGCGTCAATACGGG
ATAATACCGCGCCACATAGCAGAACTTTAAAAGTGCTCATCATTGGAAAACGTTCTTCGGGGCGAAAACT
CTCAAGGATCTTACCGCTGTTGAGATCCAGTTCGATGTAACCCACTCGTGCACCCAACTGATCTTCAGCA
TCTTTTACTTTCACCAGCGTTTCTGGGTGAGCAAAAACAGGAAGGCAAAATGCCGCAAAAAAGGGAATAA
GGGCGACACGGAAATGTTGAATACTCATACTCTTCCTTTTTCAATATTATTGAAGCATTTATCAGGGTTA
TTGTCTCATGAGCGGATACATATTTGAATGTATTTAGAAAAATAAACAAATAGGGGTTCCGCGCACATTT
CCCCGAAAAGTGCCACCTGACGTCGACGGATCGGGAGATCTCCCGATCCCCTATGGTGCACTCTCAGTAC
AATCTGCTCTGATGCCGCATAGTTAAGCCAGTATCTGCTCCCTGCTTGTGTGTTGGAGGTCGCTGAGTAG
TGCGCGAGCAAAATTTAAGCTACAACAAGGCAAGGCTTGACCGACAATTGCATGAAGAATCTGCTTAGGG
TTAGGCGTTTTGCGCTGCTTCGCGATGTACGGGCCAGATATACGCGTT
Features (pLannotate 1.2.2; 20 found; start..end, strand, type, name):
      1..380     +  enhancer       CMV enhancer: human cytomegalovirus immediate early enhancer
    381..584     +  promoter       CMV promoter: human cytomegalovirus (CMV) immediate early promoter
    580..613     +  LTR            5' LTR (truncated) (fragment): truncated 5' long terminal repeat (LTR) from HIV-1
    629..647     +  promoter       T7 promoter: promoter for bacteriophage T7 RNA polymerase
    842..3940    +  CDS            NLRP11: NAL11_HUMAN - Also known as NALP11, NOD17, PAN10, PYPAF6. Experimental evidence at transcript level: Swiss-Prot protein existence level 2. Involved in inflammation. From Homo sapiens (Human).
   3987..4211    +  polyA_signal   bGH poly(A) signal: bovine growth hormone polyadenylation signal
   4215..4236    +  promoter       SV40 promoter (fragment): SV40 enhancer and early promoter
   4257..4685    +  rep_origin     f1 ori (sequence partly withheld): f1 bacteriophage origin of replication; arrow indicates direction of (+) strand synthesis
   4699..5028    +  promoter       SV40 promoter: SV40 enhancer and early promoter
   5095..5886    +  CDS            neo: KKA2_KLEPN - Also known as kan, nptII. Experimental evidence at protein level: Swiss-Prot protein existence level 1. Resistance to kanamycin, neomycin, paromomycin, ribostamycin, butirosin and gentamicin B. From Klebsiella pneumoniae.
   5910..6068    +  CDS            ble (fragment): BLE_KLEPN - Experimental evidence at protein level: Swiss-Prot protein existence level 1. Binding protein with a strong affinity to the bleomycin family of antibiotics. Binds to CL990; an antimitotic-antibiotic compound. From Klebsiella pneumoniae.
   6063..6184    +  polyA_signal   SV40 poly(A) signal: SV40 polyadenylation signal
   6257..6273    -  protein_bind   lac operator: The lac repressor binds to the lac operator to inhibit transcription in E. coli. This inhibition can be relieved by adding lactose or isopropyl-β-D-thiogalactopyranoside (IPTG). lac repressor encoded by lacI
   6281..6311    -  promoter       lac promoter: promoter for the E. coli lac operon
   6326..6347    -  protein_bind   CAP binding site: CAP binding activates transcription in the presence of cAMP. E. coli catabolite activator protein
   6360..6452    -  CDS            lacI (fragment): lac repressor; lacI; The lac repressor binds to the lac operator to inhibit transcription in E. coli. This inhibition can be relieved by adding lactose or isopropyl-β-D-thiogalactopyranoside (IPTG).
   6635..7223    -  rep_origin     ori: high-copy-number ColE1/pMB1/pBR322/pUC origin of replication
   7394..8254    -  CDS            AmpR: β-lactamase; bla; confers resistance to ampicillin, carbenicillin, and related antibiotics
   8255..8359    -  promoter       AmpR promoter: bla
   8418..8470    -  misc_feature   bom (fragment): basis of mobility region from pBR322
