[The description below was written by a language model from this plasmid's Addgene catalogue record and pLannotate feature annotations shown in this document.]
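Description:
pNLRP11major.MYC is a mammalian expression plasmid built on the pcDNA3.1 backbone that encodes human NLRP11 carrying a serine at residue 188 (listed as "188S"; the plasmid name suggests this is the major allelic form, although the record does not spell this out). The sequenced plasmid is about 8.6 kb. It replicates in E. coli at high copy from a ColE1/pUC-type origin and is selected with ampicillin through the β-lactamase gene. An f1 phage origin is also present, a standard backbone element that allows single-stranded DNA production.

The roughly 3.1 kb NLRP11 open reading frame sits downstream of the human cytomegalovirus immediate-early enhancer and promoter and is followed by the bovine growth hormone polyadenylation signal, giving strong constitutive expression in transfected mammalian cells. A T7 promoter lies between the CMV promoter and the insert and could support in vitro transcription. The catalogue entry lists an N-terminal myc epitope tag for detection or immunoprecipitation of the protein. The tag is not annotated separately in the feature table, but there is unannotated sequence upstream of the NLRP11 coding region where it could reside. A second cassette, made up of the SV40 early promoter, the neomycin phosphotransferase gene and the SV40 poly(A) signal, allows G418 selection of stably transfected cells. Short annotated fragments (HIV-1 LTR, ble, lacI, bom) appear to be backbone remnants or chance annotation matches rather than functional parts. The cloning sites are not recorded. The construct is intended for overexpression of tagged NLRP11, an NLR family pyrin domain protein, in studies of its role in regulating inflammatory signalling.
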