Addgene plasmid #131196: pNLRP11major.MYC
Purpose: Mammalian expression of human NLRP11 188S
Depositing lab: Thomas Kufer. Depositing organization: Universitaet Hohenheim. Publication: The NLR family pyrin domain containing 11 protein contributes to the regulation of inflammatory signalling. Ellwanger K, Becker E, Kienes I, Sowa A, Postma Y, Gloria YC, Weber ANR, Kufer TA. J Biol Chem. 2018 Jan 4. pii: RA117.000152. doi: 10.1074/jbc.RA117.000152. PubMed 29301940.
Backbone
  Vector backbone: pcDNA3.1
  Vector type: Mammalian Expression
Growth in bacteria
  Bacterial resistance: Ampicillin, 100 μg/mL
  Growth temperature: 37°C
  Growth strain: DH5alpha
  Copy number: High Copy
Gene/Insert
  Gene/Insert name: NLRP11 188S
  Species: H. sapiens (human)
  Insert size (bp): 3102
  Mutation: 188S
  Entrez Gene: NLRP11 (a.k.a. CLR19.6, NALP11, NOD17, PAN10, PYPAF6, PYPAF7)
  Promoter: pCMV
  Tag / fusion protein: myc (N terminal on insert)
  Cloning method: Restriction Enzyme; 5′ cloning site Unknown (unknown if destroyed); 3′ cloning site Unknown (unknown if destroyed)
  Sequencing primers: 5′ CMV-F
Terms and licenses: Academic/Nonprofit Terms; Industry Terms: Not Available to Industry
How to cite: pNLRP11major.MYC was a gift from Thomas Kufer (Addgene plasmid # 131196 ; http://n2t.net/addgene:131196 ; RRID:Addgene_131196)
